Addgene plasmid #66062: pJ02B2Rm:Gm_AF
Purpose: MoClo Device: FACS Standard Color Controls - High RFP (first unit) & GFP (second unit) expression cassette - Ampicillin plasmid [A:J23102:B:BCD2:C:E1010m:D:B0015:E:J23102:B:BCD2:C:E0040m:D:B0015:F]
Depositing lab: Douglas Densmore. Depositing organization: Boston University Main Campus. Publication: CIDAR MoClo: Improved MoClo Assembly Standard and New E. coli Part Library Enable Rapid Combinatorial Design for Synthetic and Traditional Biology. Iverson SV, Haddock TL, Beal J, Densmore DM. ACS Synth Biol. 2016 Jan 15;5(1):99-103. doi: 10.1021/acssynbio.5b00124. Epub 2015 Nov 4. PubMed 26479688.
Backbone
  Vector backbone: DVA
  Vector type: Synthetic Biology
Growth in bacteria
  Bacterial resistance: Ampicillin, 100 μg/mL
  Growth temperature: 37°C
  Growth strain: DH5alpha
  Copy number: Unknown
Gene/Insert
  Gene/Insert name: FACS Controls (alt name: Device)
  Species: Synthetic
  Cloning method: Unknown
Terms and licenses: Academic/Nonprofit Terms; Industry Terms: Not Available to Industry
Depositor comments: Depositor notes that the discrepancies between QC and full sequence should not have functional consequences.
How to cite: pJ02B2Rm:Gm_AF was a gift from Douglas Densmore (Addgene plasmid # 66062 ; http://n2t.net/addgene:66062 ; RRID:Addgene_66062)
