[The description below was written by a language model from this plasmid's Addgene catalogue record and pLannotate feature annotations shown in this document.]
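Description:
pJ02B2Rm:Gm_AF is a CIDAR MoClo device-level plasmid for E. coli, built in the ampicillin-resistant DVA destination vector and flanked by the A and F assembly fusion sites. It is maintained through a high-copy ColE1/pUC-type origin and selected by β-lactamase (AmpR) expressed from its own bla promoter. Remnants of the BioBrick prefix and suffix bracket the insert, and a putative bacterial terminator lies upstream of the cloning region.

The payload is two tandem, same-orientation transcription units of identical architecture. Each uses the constitutive Anderson promoter J23102, which the automated annotation reports as a fragment of the closely related J23119. This is followed by the bicistronic translation-initiation element BCD2, a fluorescent protein coding sequence and the B0015 double terminator, seen in the table as rrnB T1 plus T7Te. The first unit encodes the red protein E1010m (mRFP1) and the second the green protein E0040m. The annotation labels this second reading frame "hfriFP", but the catalogue describes it as GFP, so that label is probably an annotation-tool mismatch. Together they give strong constitutive co-expression of RFP and GFP, and the plasmid is intended as a dual-colour standard control for flow cytometry/FACS alongside other MoClo constructs.

The two sequence records differ. The depositor's sequence is 4,033 nt, whereas the repository's sequencing result is 5,236 nt and contains an IS5 transposase gene (insH) and a short yghO fragment. These sit between the first J23102 promoter and the mRFP1 coding sequence. The depositor states that the discrepancies should have no functional consequences, but an insertion at that position could plausibly affect RFP expression, which the record does not address.
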