Features (pLannotate 1.2.2; 14 found; start..end, strand, type, name):
      5..29      +  promoter       J23119(SpeI) promoter (fragment): bacterial promoter (Registry of Standard Biological Parts BBa J23119) modified to end with an SpeI site
    132..806     +  CDS            mRFP1: mRFP1 is a basic (constitutively fluorescent) red fluorescent protein published in 2002, derived from Discosoma sp.. It is reported to be a somewhat slowly-maturing monomer with low acid sensitivity.
    825..896     +  terminator     rrnB T1 terminator: transcription terminator T1 from the E. coli rrnB gene
    912..939     +  terminator     T7Te terminator: phage T7 early transcription terminator
    950..974     +  promoter       J23119(SpeI) promoter (fragment): bacterial promoter (Registry of Standard Biological Parts BBa J23119) modified to end with an SpeI site
   1077..1790    +  CDS            hfriFP: hfriFP is a fluorescent protein published in 2013, derived from Herbaspirillum frisingense.
   1809..1880    +  terminator     rrnB T1 terminator: transcription terminator T1 from the E. coli rrnB gene
   1896..1923    +  terminator     T7Te terminator: phage T7 early transcription terminator
   1941..1961    +  misc_feature   BioBrick suffix: universal suffix for all parts
   2138..2726    -  rep_origin     ori: high-copy-number ColE1/pMB1/pBR322/pUC origin of replication
   2897..3757    -  CDS            AmpR: β-lactamase; bla; confers resistance to ampicillin, carbenicillin, and related antibiotics
   3758..3862    -  promoter       AmpR promoter: bla
   3952..3995    -  terminator     bacterial terminator: putative bacterial transcription terminator
   3998..4019    +  misc_feature   BioBrick prefix: BioBrick prefix for parts that do not start with "ATG"
>Addgene plasmid #66062 | pJ02B2Rm:Gm_AF | depositor full sequence | sequence record 119874 | pJ02B2Rm:Gm_AF sequence 4033 bps
GGAGTTGACAGCTAGCTCAGTCCTAGGTACTGTGCTAGCTACTGGGCCCAAGTTCACTTAAAAAGGAGAT
CAACAATGAAAGCAATTTTCGTACTGAAACATCTTAATCATGCTAAGGAGGTTTTCTAATGATGGCTTCC
TCCGAGGATGTTATCAAAGAGTTCATGCGTTTCAAAGTTCGTATGGAAGGTTCCGTTAACGGTCACGAGT
TCGAAATCGAAGGTGAAGGTGAAGGTCGTCCGTACGAAGGTACCCAGACCGCTAAACTGAAAGTTACCAA
AGGTGGTCCGCTGCCGTTCGCTTGGGACATCCTGTCCCCGCAGTTCCAGTACGGTTCCAAAGCTTACGTT
AAACACCCGGCTGACATCCCGGACTACCTGAAACTGTCCTTCCCGGAAGGTTTCAAATGGGAACGTGTTA
TGAACTTCGAAGATGGTGGTGTTGTTACCGTTACCCAGGACTCCTCCCTGCAAGACGGTGAGTTCATCTA
CAAAGTTAAACTGCGTGGTACCAACTTCCCGTCCGACGGTCCGGTTATGCAGAAAAAAACCATGGGTTGG
GAAGCTTCCACCGAACGTATGTACCCGGAGGATGGTGCTCTGAAAGGTGAAATCAAAATGCGTCTGAAAC
TGAAAGACGGTGGTCACTACGACGCTGAAGTTAAAACCACCTACATGGCTAAAAAACCGGTTCAGCTGCC
GGGTGCTTACAAAACCGACATCAAACTGGACATCACCTCCCACAACGAGGACTACACCATCGTTGAACAG
TACGAACGTGCTGAAGGTCGTCACTCCACCGGTGCTTAATAAAGGTCCAGGCATCAAATAAAACGAAAGG
CTCAGTCGAAAGACTGGGCCTTTCGTTTTATCTGTTGTTTGTCGGTGAACGCTCTCTACTAGAGTCACAC
TGGCTCACCTTCGGGTGGGCCTTTCTGCGTTTATAGCTTTTGACAGCTAGCTCAGTCCTAGGTACTGTGC
TAGCTACTGGGCCCAAGTTCACTTAAAAAGGAGATCAACAATGAAAGCAATTTTCGTACTGAAACATCTT
AATCATGCTAAGGAGGTTTTCTAATGATGCGTAAAGGAGAAGAACTTTTCACTGGAGTTGTCCCAATTCT
TGTTGAATTAGATGGTGATGTTAATGGGCACAAATTTTCTGTCAGTGGAGAGGGTGAAGGTGATGCAACA
TACGGAAAACTTACCCTTAAATTTATTTGCACTACTGGAAAACTACCTGTTCCATGGCCAACACTTGTCA
CTACTTTCGGTTATGGTGTTCAATGCTTTGCGAGATACCCAGATCATATGAAACAGCATGACTTTTTCAA
GAGTGCCATGCCCGAAGGTTATGTACAGGAAAGAACTATATTTTTCAAAGATGACGGGAACTACAAGACA
CGTGCTGAAGTCAAGTTTGAAGGTGATACCCTTGTTAATAGAATCGAGTTAAAAGGTATTGATTTTAAAG
AAGATGGAAACATTCTTGGACACAAATTGGAATACAACTATAACTCACACAATGTATACATCATGGCAGA
CAAACAAAAGAATGGAATCAAAGTTAACTTCAAAATTAGACACAACATTGAAGATGGAAGCGTTCAACTA
GCAGACCATTATCAACAAAATACTCCAATTGGCGATGGCCCTGTCCTTTTACCAGACAACCATTACCTGT
CCACACAATCTGCCCTTTCGAAAGATCCCAACGAAAAGAGAGACTACATGGTCCTTCTTGAGTTTGTAAC
AGCTGCTGGGATTACACATGGCATGGATGAACTATACAAATAATAAAGGTCCAGGCATCAAATAAAACGA
AAGGCTCAGTCGAAAGACTGGGCCTTTCGTTTTATCTGTTGTTTGTCGGTGAACGCTCTCTACTAGAGTC
ACACTGGCTCACCTTCGGGTGGGCCTTTCTGCGTTTATACGCTAGAGACCTACTAGTAGCGGCCGCTGCA
GGCTTCCTCGCTCACTGACTCGCTGCGCTCGGTCGTTCGGCTGCGGCGAGCGGTATCAGCTCACTCAAAG
GCGGTAATACGGTTATCCACAGAATCAGGGGATAACGCAGGAAAGAACATGTGAGCAAAAGGCCAGCAAA
AGGCCAGGAACCGTAAAAAGGCCGCGTTGCTGGCGTTTTTCCATAGGCTCCGCCCCCCTGACGAGCATCA
CAAAAATCGACGCTCAAGTCAGAGGTGGCGAAACCCGACAGGACTATAAAGATACCAGGCGTTTCCCCCT
GGAAGCTCCCTCGTGCGCTCTCCTGTTCCGACCCTGCCGCTTACCGGATACCTGTCCGCCTTTCTCCCTT
CGGGAAGCGTGGCGCTTTCTCATAGCTCACGCTGTAGGTATCTCAGTTCGGTGTAGGTCGTTCGCTCCAA
GCTGGGCTGTGTGCACGAACCCCCCGTTCAGCCCGACCGCTGCGCCTTATCCGGTAACTATCGTCTTGAG
TCCAACCCGGTAAGACACGACTTATCGCCACTGGCAGCAGCCACTGGTAACAGGATTAGCAGAGCGAGGT
ATGTAGGCGGTGCTACAGAGTTCTTGAAGTGGTGGCCTAACTACGGCTACACTAGAAGGACAGTATTTGG
TATCTGCGCTCTGCTGAAGCCAGTTACCTTCGGAAAAAGAGTTGGTAGCTCTTGATCCGGCAAACAAACC
ACCGCTGGTAGCGGTGGTTTTTTTGTTTGCAAGCAGCAGATTACGCGCAGAAAAAAAGGATCTCAAGAAG
ATCCTTTGATCTTTTCTACGGGGTCTGACGCTCAGTGGAACGAAAACTCACGTTAAGGGATTTTGGTCAT
GAGATTATCAAAAAGGATCTTCACCTAGATCCTTTTAAATTAAAAATGAAGTTTTAAATCAATCTAAAGT
ATATATGAGTAAACTTGGTCTGACAGTTACCAATGCTTAATCAGTGAGGCACCTATCTCAGCGATCTGTC
TATTTCGTTCATCCATAGTTGCCTGACTCCCCGTCGTGTAGATAACTACGATACGGGAGGGCTTACCATC
TGGCCCCAGTGCTGCAATGATACCGCGAGACCCACGCTCACCGGCTCCAGATTTATCAGCAATAAACCAG
CCAGCCGGAAGGGCCGAGCGCAGAAGTGGTCCTGCAACTTTATCCGCCTCCATCCAGTCTATTAATTGTT
GCCGGGAAGCTAGAGTAAGTAGTTCGCCAGTTAATAGTTTGCGCAACGTTGTTGCCATTGCTACAGGCAT
CGTGGTGTCACGCTCGTCGTTTGGTATGGCTTCATTCAGCTCCGGTTCCCAACGATCAAGGCGAGTTACA
TGATCCCCCATGTTGTGCAAAAAAGCGGTTAGCTCCTTCGGTCCTCCGATCGTTGTCAGAAGTAAGTTGG
CCGCAGTGTTATCACTCATGGTTATGGCAGCACTGCATAATTCTCTTACTGTCATGCCATCCGTAAGATG
CTTTTCTGTGACTGGTGAGTACTCAACCAAGTCATTCTGAGAATAGTGTATGCGGCGACCGAGTTGCTCT
TGCCCGGCGTCAATACGGGATAATACCGCGCCACATAGCAGAACTTTAAAAGTGCTCATCATTGGAAAAC
GTTCTTCGGGGCGAAAACTCTCAAGGATCTTACCGCTGTTGAGATCCAGTTCGATGTAACCCACTCGTGC
ACCCAACTGATCTTCAGCATCTTTTACTTTCACCAGCGTTTCTGGGTGAGCAAAAACAGGAAGGCAAAAT
GCCGCAAAAAAGGGAATAAGGGCGACACGGAAATGTTGAATACTCATACTCTTCCTTTTTCAATATTATT
GAAGCATTTATCAGGGTTATTGTCTCATGAGCGGATACATATTTGAATGTATTTAGAAAAATAAACAAAT
AGGGGTTCCGCGCACATTTCCCCGAAAAGTGCCACCTGACGTCTAAGAAACCATTATTATCATGACATTA
ACCTATAAAAATAGGCGTATCACGAGGCAGAATTTCAGATAAAAAAAATCCTTAGCTTTCGCTAAGGATG
ATTTCTGGAATTCGCGGCCGCTTCTAGAGACTAGTGGGTCTCA
