Features (pLannotate 1.2.2; 16 found; start..end, strand, type, name):
     86..760     +  CDS            mRFP1: mRFP1 is a basic (constitutively fluorescent) red fluorescent protein published in 2002, derived from Discosoma sp.. It is reported to be a somewhat slowly-maturing monomer with low acid sensitivity.
    779..850     +  terminator     rrnB T1 terminator: transcription terminator T1 from the E. coli rrnB gene
    866..893     +  terminator     T7Te terminator: phage T7 early transcription terminator
    904..928     +  promoter       J23119(SpeI) promoter (fragment): bacterial promoter (Registry of Standard Biological Parts BBa J23119) modified to end with an SpeI site
   1031..1744    +  CDS            hfriFP: hfriFP is a fluorescent protein published in 2013, derived from Herbaspirillum frisingense.
   1767..1838    +  terminator     rrnB T1 terminator: transcription terminator T1 from the E. coli rrnB gene
   1854..1881    +  terminator     T7Te terminator: phage T7 early transcription terminator
   1899..1919    +  misc_feature   BioBrick suffix: universal suffix for all parts
   2096..2684    -  rep_origin     ori: high-copy-number ColE1/pMB1/pBR322/pUC origin of replication
   2855..3715    -  CDS            AmpR: β-lactamase; bla; confers resistance to ampicillin, carbenicillin, and related antibiotics
   3716..3820    -  promoter       AmpR promoter: bla
   3910..3953    -  terminator     bacterial terminator: putative bacterial transcription terminator
   3956..3977    +  misc_feature   BioBrick prefix: BioBrick prefix for parts that do not start with "ATG"
   3996..4018    +  promoter       J23119(SpeI) promoter (fragment): bacterial promoter (Registry of Standard Biological Parts BBa J23119) modified to end with an SpeI site
   4167..5144    -  CDS            insH10 (sequence withheld): INH10_ECOLI - Protein inferred from homology: Swiss-Prot protein existence level 3. Involved in the transposition of the insertion sequence IS5. From Escherichia coli (strain K12).
   5143..5211    +  CDS            yghO (fragment) (sequence partly withheld): YGHO_ECOLI - Experimental evidence at transcript level: Swiss-Prot protein existence level 2. From Escherichia coli (strain K12).
>Addgene plasmid #66062 | pJ02B2Rm:Gm_AF | addgene full sequence | sequence record 257698 | Addgene NGS Result
CCCAAGTTCACTTAAAAAGGAGATCAACAATGAAAGCAATTTTCGTACTGAAACATCTTAATCATGCTAA
GGAGGTTTTCTAATGATGGCTTCCTCCGAGGATGTTATCAAAGAGTTCATGCGTTTCAAAGTTCGTATGG
AAGGTTCCGTTAACGGTCACGAGTTCGAAATCGAAGGTGAAGGTGAAGGTCGTCCGTACGAAGGTACCCA
GACCGCTAAACTGAAAGTTACCAAAGGTGGTCCGCTGCCGTTCGCTTGGGACATCCTGTCCCCGCAGTTC
CAGTACGGTTCCAAAGCTTACGTTAAACACCCGGCTGACATCCCGGACTACCTGAAACTGTCCTTCCCGG
AAGGTTTCAAATGGGAACGTGTTATGAACTTCGAAGATGGTGGTGTTGTTACCGTTACCCAGGACTCCTC
CCTGCAAGACGGTGAGTTCATCTACAAAGTTAAACTGCGTGGTACCAACTTCCCGTCCGACGGTCCGGTT
ATGCAGAAAAAAACCATGGGTTGGGAAGCTTCCACCGAACGTATGTACCCGGAGGATGGTGCTCTGAAAG
GTGAAATCAAAATGCGTCTGAAACTGAAAGACGGTGGTCACTACGACGCTGAAGTTAAAACCACCTACAT
GGCTAAAAAACCGGTTCAGCTGCCGGGTGCTTACAAAACCGACATCAAACTGGACATCACCTCCCACAAC
GAGGACTACACCATCGTTGAACAGTACGAACGTGCTGAAGGTCGTCACTCCACCGGTGCTTAATAAAGGT
CCAGGCATCAAATAAAACGAAAGGCTCAGTCGAAAGACTGGGCCTTTCGTTTTATCTGTTGTTTGTCGGT
GAACGCTCTCTACTAGAGTCACACTGGCTCACCTTCGGGTGGGCCTTTCTGCGTTTATAGCTTTTGACAG
CTAGCTCAGTCCTAGGTACTGTGCTAGCTACTGGGCCCAAGTTCACTTAAAAAGGAGATCAACAATGAAA
GCAATTTTCGTACTGAAACATCTTAATCATGCTAAGGAGGTTTTCTAATGATGCGTAAAGGAGAAGAACT
TTTCACTGGAGTTGTCCCAATTCTTGTTGAATTAGATGGTGATGTTAATGGGCACAAATTTTCTGTCAGT
GGAGAGGGTGAAGGTGATGCAACATACGGAAAACTTACCCTTAAATTTATTTGCACTACTGGAAAACTAC
CTGTTCCATGGCCAACACTTGTCACTACTTTCGGTTATGGTGTTCAATGCTTTGCGAGATACCCAGATCA
TATGAAACAGCATGACTTTTTCAAGAGTGCCATGCCCGAAGGTTATGTACAGGAAAGAACTATATTTTTC
AAAGATGACGGGAACTACAAGACACGTGCTGAAGTCAAGTTTGAAGGTGATACCCTTGTTAATAGAATCG
AGTTAAAAGGTATTGATTTTAAAGAAGATGGAAACATTCTTGGACACAAATTGGAATACAACTATAACTC
ACACAATGTATACATCATGGCAGACAAACAAAAGAATGGAATCAAAGTTAACTTCAAAATTAGACACAAC
ATTGAAGATGGAAGCGTTCAACTAGCAGACCATTATCAACAAAATACTCCAATTGGCGATGGCCCTGTCC
TTTTACCAGACAACCATTACCTGTCCACACAATCTGCCCTTTCGAAAGATCCCAACGAAAAGAGAGATCA
CATGGTCCTTCTTGAGTTTGTAACAGCTGCTGGGATTACACATGGCATGGATGAACTATACAAATAATAA
AGGTAGGTCCAGGCATCAAATAAAACGAAAGGCTCAGTCGAAAGACTGGGCCTTTCGTTTTATCTGTTGT
TTGTCGGTGAACGCTCTCTACTAGAGTCACACTGGCTCACCTTCGGGTGGGCCTTTCTGCGTTTATACGC
TAGAGACCTACTAGTAGCGGCCGCTGCAGGCTTCCTCGCTCACTGACTCGCTGCGCTCGGTCGTTCGGCT
GCGGCGAGCGGTATCAGCTCACTCAAAGGCGGTAATACGGTTATCCACAGAATCAGGGGATAACGCAGGA
AAGAACATGTGAGCAAAAGGCCAGCAAAAGGCCAGGAACCGTAAAAAGGCCGCGTTGCTGGCGTTTTTCC
ACAGGCTCCGCCCCCCTGACGAGCATCACAAAAATCGACGCTCAAGTCAGAGGTGGCGAAACCCGACAGG
ACTATAAAGATACCAGGCGTTTCCCCCTGGAAGCTCCCTCGTGCGCTCTCCTGTTCCGACCCTGCCGCTT
ACCGGATACCTGTCCGCCTTTCTCCCTTCGGGAAGCGTGGCGCTTTCTCATAGCTCACGCTGTAGGTATC
TCAGTTCGGTGTAGGTCGTTCGCTCCAAGCTGGGCTGTGTGCACGAACCCCCCGTTCAGCCCGACCGCTG
CGCCTTATCCGGTAACTATCGTCTTGAGTCCAACCCGGTAAGACACGACTTATCGCCACTGGCAGCAGCC
ACTGGTAACAGGATTAGCAGAGCGAGGTATGTAGGCGGTGCTACAGAGTTCTTGAAGTGGTGGCCTAACT
ACGGCTACACTAGAAGAACAGTATTTGGTATCTGCGCTCTGCTGAAGCCAGTTACCTTCGGAAAAAGAGT
TGGTAGCTCTTGATCCGGCAAACAAACCACCGCTGGTAGCGGTGGTTTTTTTGTTTGCAAGCAGCAGATT
ACGCGCAGAAAAAAAGGATCTCAAGAAGATCCTTTGATCTTTTCTACGGGGTCTGACGCTCAGTGGAACG
AAAACTCACGTTAAGGGATTTTGGTCATGAGATTATCAAAAAGGATCTTCACCTAGATCCTTTTAAATTA
AAAATGAAGTTTTAAATCAATCTAAAGTATATATGAGTAAACTTGGTCTGACAGTTACCAATGCTTAATC
AGTGAGGCACCTATCTCAGCGATCTGTCTATTTCGTTCATCCATAGTTGCCTGACTCCCCGTCGTGTAGA
TAACTACGATACGGGAGGGCTTACCATCTGGCCCCAGTGCTGCAATGATACCGCGAGACCCACGCTCACC
GGCTCCAGATTTATCAGCAATAAACCAGCCAGCCGGAAGGGCCGAGCGCAGAAGTGGTCCTGCAACTTTA
TCCGCCTCCATCCAGTCTATTAATTGTTGCCGGGAAGCTAGAGTAAGTAGTTCGCCAGTTAATAGTTTGC
GCAACGTTGTTGCCATTGCTACAGGCATCGTGGTGTCACGCTCGTCGTTTGGTATGGCTTCATTCAGCTC
CGGTTCCCAACGATCAAGGCGAGTTACATGATCCCCCATGTTGTGCAAAAAAGCGGTTAGCTCCTTCGGT
CCTCCGATCGTTGTCAGAAGTAAGTTGGCCGCAGTGTTATCACTCATGGTTATGGCAGCACTGCATAATT
CTCTTACTGTCATGCCATCCGTAAGATGCTTTTCTGTGACTGGTGAGTACTCAACCAAGTCATTCTGAGA
ATAGTGTATGCGGCGACCGAGTTGCTCTTGCCCGGCGTCAATACGGGATAATACCGCGCCACATAGCAGA
ACTTTAAAAGTGCTCATCATTGGAAAACGTTCTTCGGGGCGAAAACTCTCAAGGATCTTACCGCTGTTGA
GATCCAGTTCGATGTAACCCACTCGTGCACCCAACTGATCTTCAGCATCTTTTACTTTCACCAGCGTTTC
TGGGTGAGCAAAAACAGGAAGGCAAAATGCCGCAAAAAAGGGAATAAGGGCGACACGGAAATGTTGAATA
CTCATACTCTTCCTTTTTCAATATTATTGAAGCATTTATCAGGGTTATTGTCTCATGAGCGGATACATAT
TTGAATGTATTTAGAAAAATAAACAAATAGGGGTTCCGCGCACATTTCCCCGAAAAGTGCCACCTGACGT
CTAAGAAACCATTATTATCATGACATTAACCTATAAAAATAGGCGTATCACGAGGCAGAATTTCAGATAA
AAAAAATCCTTAGCTTTCGCTAAGGATGATTTCTGGAATTCGCGGCCGCTTCTAGAGACTAGTGGGTCTC
AGGAGTTGACAGCTAGCTCAGTCCTAGGGAAGGTGCGAATAAGCGGGGAAATTCTTCTCGGCTGACTCAG
TCATTTCATTTCTTCATGTTTGAGCCGATTTTTTCTCCCGTAAATGCCTTGAATCAGCCTATTTAGACCG
TTTCTTCGCCATTTAAGGCGTTATCCCCAGTTTTTA
[978 nt withheld, positions 4167-5144]
GATGAACCCTGTTCTATGGCTCCAGATGACAAACATGATCTCATATCAGGGACTTGTTCGCACCTTCCCT
AGGTACTGTGCTAGCTACTGGG
