>Addgene plasmid #66062 | pJ02B2Rm:Gm_AF | addgene partial sequence | sequence record 126557 | GFPfusionREV 5'-CTCCACTGACAGAAAATTTG-3'
AAAGTTCTTCTCCTTTACGCATCATTAGAAAACCTCCTTAGCATGATTAAGATGTTTCAGTACGAAAATT
GCTTTCATTGTTGATCTCCTTTTTAAGTGAACTTGGGCCCAGTAGCTAGCACAGTACCTAGGACTGAGCT
AGCTGTCAAAAGCTATAAACGCAGAAAGGCCCACCCGAAGGTGAGCCAGTGTGACTCTAGTAGAGAGCGT
TCACCGACAAACAACAGATAAAACGAAAGGCCCAGTCTTTCGACTGAGCCTTTCGTTTTATTTGATGCCT
GGACCTTTATTAAGCACCGGTGGAGTGACGACCTTCAGCACGTTCGTACTGTTCAACGATGGTGTAGTCC
TCGTTGTGGGAGGTGATGTCCAGTTTGATGTCGGTTTTGTAAGCACCCGGCAGCTGAACCGGTTTTTTAG
CCATGTAGGTGGTTTTAACTTCAGCGTCGTAGTGACCACCGTCTTTCAGTTTCAGACGCATTTTGATTTC
ACCTTTCAGAGCACCATCCTCCGGGTACATACGTTCGGTGGAAGCTTCCCAACCCATGGTTTTTTTCTGC
ATAACCGGACCGTCGGACGGGAAGTTGGTACCACGCAGTTTAACTTTGTAGATGAACTCACCGTCTTGCA
GGGAGGAGTCCTGGGTAACGGTAACAACACCACCATCTTCGAAGTTCATAACACGTTCCCATTTGAAACC
TTCCGGGAAGGACAGTTTCAGGTAGTCCGGGATGTCAGCCGGGTGTTTAACGTAAGCTTTGGAACCGTAC
TGGAACTGCGGG
