>Addgene plasmid #66062 | pJ02B2Rm:Gm_AF | addgene partial sequence | sequence record 127942 | pBRforEco 5'-AATAGGCGTATCACGAGGC-3'
GATGATTTCTGGAATTCGCGGCCGCTTCTAGAGACTAGTGGGTCTCAGGAGTTGACAGCTAGCTCAGTCC
TAGGGAAGGTGCGAATAAGCGGGGAAATTCTTCTCGGCTGACTCAGTCATTTCATTTCTTCATGTTTGAG
CCGATTTTTTCTCCCGTAAATGCCTTGAATCAGCCTATTTAGACCGTTTCTTCGCCATTTAAGGCGTTAT
CCCCAGTTTTTA
[580 nt withheld, positions 223-802]
